>Addgene plasmid #39569 | KHBD00456 | depositor partial sequence | sequence record 50009 | KHBD00456 sequence 1239 bps
ATGGAAGTTCAGGAGTTCTGCGAAAATATGGAGGAGATCGAAGATGAAAACTACGACGAGGAGAAGTCAG
CTAGAACCTCGGATGAAAATCGCAAGCAAAATCACAGCGAGATCGAGAAGCGGCGTCGGGACAAGATGAA
CACGTACATCAACGAGCTCTCCTCCATGATTCCCATGTGCTTTGCGATGCAGCGAAAGCTGGACAAACTG
ACTGTGCTCCGGATGGCAGTGCAGCATCTGCGAGGGATCCGTGGCAGCGGCAGCCTACATCCATTCAACG
GATCCGATTACCGGCCTAGCTTCCTGTCCGACCAGGAGCTCAAGATGATTATCCTGCAAGCGTCGGAGGG
ATTCCTGTTCGTGGTGGGTTGTGACCGAGGACGCATCCTGTACGTTTCCGATTCGGTGTCCAGTGTGCTG
AACAGCACCCAAGCGGACCTGCTGGGACAGAGCTGGTTCGACGTCCTGCATCCGAAGGACATAGGCAAGG
TTAAGGAGCAGCTATCCTCACTGGAACAGTGTCCCAGGGAAAGGCTTATCGATGCGAAGACCATGTTGCC
CGTTAAGACCGACGTTCCACAGAGCTTGTGCCGCCTGTGTCCGGGTGCCCGGCGCTCCTTCTTCTGCCGC
ATGAAGCTGCGCACTGCCAGCAACAACCAGATCAAGGAGGAGTCCGATACGTCCTCCAGCTCCCGGAGCT
CCACGAAGCGCAAGTCCAGACTGAGTACGGGCCACAAGTACCGGGTTATCCAGTGCACGGGCTACCTCAA
GTCCTGGACACCCATCAAGGACGAGGACCAGGACGCCGACAGCGACGAGCAGACAACGAATCTATCCTGC
CTTGTGGCAATTGGTCGCATTCCGCCCAACGTTCGCAACTCCACAGTACCCGCCTCGCTGGACAATCACC
CGAACATACGGCACGTGCTCTTCATCTCGCGCCACTCCGGCGAGGGCAAGTTCCTGTTCATAGACCAGCG
TGCCACCCTCGTGATTGGTTTCCTGCCTCAGGAGATCCTCGGCACCAGCTTCTACGAGTACTTCCACAAC
GAAGACATCGCTGCGCTGATGGAGTCTCACAAGATGGTGATGCAGGTGCCGGAAAAGGTGACCACTCAGG
TCTACCGCTTCCGGTGCAAGGACAACAGCTACATTCAGCTGCAGAGCGAGTGGCGGGCCTTCAAGAATCC
CTGGACGAGCGAGATTGACTATATAATCGCCAAGAATTCCGTGTTCTTA
