>Addgene plasmid #39569 | KHBD00456 | addgene partial sequence | sequence record 51462 | M13Rev
GGCAATAAGAACACGGAATTCTTGGCGATTATATAGTCAATCTCGCTCGTCCAGGGATTCTTGAAGGCCC
GCCACTCGCTCTGCAGCTGAATGTAGCTGTTGTCCTTGCACCGGAAGCGGTAGACCTGAGTGGTCACCTT
TTCCGGCACCTGCATCACCATCTTGTGAGACTCCATCAGCGCAGCGATGTCTTCGTTGTGGAAGTACTCG
TAGAAGCTGGTGCCGAGGATCTCCTGAGGCAGGAAACCAATCACGAGGGTGGCACGCTGGTCTATGAACA
GGAACTTGCCCTCGCCGGAGTGGCGCGAGATGAAGAGCACGTGCCGTATGTTCGGGTGATTGTCCAGCGA
GGCGGGTACTGTGGAGTTGCGAACGTTGGGCGGAATGCGACCAATTGCCACAAGGCAGGATAGATTCGTT
GTCTGCTCGTCGCTGTCGGCGTCCTGGTCCTCGTCCTTGATGGGTGTCCAGGACTTGAGGTAGCCCGTGC
ACTGGATAACCCGGTACTTGTGGCCCGTACTCAGTCTGGACTTGCGCTTCGTGGAGCTCCGGGAGCTGGA
GGACGTATCGGACTCCTCCTTGATCTGGTTGTTGCTGGCAGTGCGCAGCTTCATGCGGCAG
