[The description below was written by a language model from this plasmid's Addgene catalogue record.]
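Description:
KHBD00456 is a Gateway entry clone built in the pDONR221 donor backbone (Invitrogen; about 2.5 kb without insert) and carrying the open reading frame of the Drosophila melanogaster gene CG8727, better known as cycle (cyc), the fly homologue of BMAL1 and a bHLH-family transcription factor. The insert is recorded as 1,239 bp and was introduced by Gateway recombination, so in the finished clone the ORF would be expected to sit between attL recombination sites, although no feature table is provided to confirm the exact element layout. The plasmid is maintained at high copy number in standard E. coli cloning strains under kanamycin selection. M13 forward and reverse priming sites flanking the cloning region are listed for sequence verification of the insert.

The record states that there is no promoter upstream of the insert, which fits the role of an entry clone: it is not meant to express cyc itself but to serve as a sequence-verified source from which the ORF can be shuttled by LR recombination into destination vectors of choice. The depositor notes that ORFs in this collection were cloned open-ended, without a stop codon, which permits in-frame C-terminal fusions to tags or functional domains supplied by the destination vector and means that a stop codon must be provided downstream. The clone belongs to a Drosophila ORF collection associated with work on automated screening of protein–DNA interactions at fly regulatory elements, so its typical use is generating fusion constructs of Cycle for such interaction assays or other expression applications.
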