Addgene plasmid #39569: KHBD00456
Depositing lab: Bart Deplancke. Depositing organization: Swiss Federal Institute of Technology (EPFL). Publication: Automated protein-DNA interaction screening of Drosophila regulatory elements. Korneel Hens, Jean-Daniel Feuz, Alina Isakova, Antonina Lagovitina, Andreas Massouras, Julien Bryois, Patrick Callaerts, Susan E. Celniker, Bart Deplancke. Nat Methods. 2011 Oct 30;8(12):1065-70. 10.1038/nmeth.1763 PubMed 22037703.
Backbone
  Vector backbone: pDONR221
  Backbone manufacturer: Invitrogen
  Backbone size w/o insert (bp): 2536
  Vector type: Gateway DONR vector
Growth in bacteria
  Bacterial resistance: Kanamycin, 50 μg/mL
  Growth temperature: 37°C
  Growth strain: DH5alpha
  Copy number: High Copy
Gene/Insert
  Gene/Insert name: CG8727 (alt names: FBgn0023094; cyc; cycle)
  Species: D. melanogaster (fly)
  Insert size (bp): 1239
  Entrez Gene: cyc (a.k.a. Dmel_CG8727, BMAL1, Bmal1, CG8727, CYC, CYCLE, Cyc, Cycle, Dmel\CG8727, MOP3, Mop3, TGO_CYC, bHLHe7, bMAL1, dBMAL, dBMAL1, dBma1, dBmal, dCYC, dbmal, dbmal1)
  Promoter: none
  Cloning method: Gateway Cloning
  Sequencing primers: 5′ M13-F20; 3′ M13R
Terms and licenses: Academic/Nonprofit Terms; Industry Terms: Not Available to Industry
Depositor comments: Please note that the ORFs in this collection were cloned open-ended (without a stop codon).
How to cite: KHBD00456 was a gift from Bart Deplancke (Addgene plasmid # 39569 ; http://n2t.net/addgene:39569 ; RRID:Addgene_39569)
